Addgene plasmid #70406: R777-E122 Hs.MAP2K1-nostop
Purpose: Gateway ORF clone of human MAP2K1 [NM_002755.3] without stop codon (for C-terminal fusions)
Depositing lab: Dominic Esposito. Depositing organization: National Cancer Institute (NCI).
Backbone
  Vector backbone: pDonor-255
  Backbone size w/o insert (bp): 2693
  Vector type: Gateway Entry Clone
Growth in bacteria
  Bacterial resistance: Spectinomycin, 50 μg/mL
  Growth temperature: 37°C
  Growth strain: DH10B
  Copy number: High Copy
Gene/Insert
  Gene/Insert name: MAP2K1 (alt name: NM_002755.3)
  Species: H. sapiens (human)
  Insert size (bp): 1179
  Entrez Gene: MAP2K1 (a.k.a. CFC3, MAPKK1, MEK1, MEL, MKK1, PRKMK1)
  Cloning method: Gateway Cloning
  Sequencing primers: 5′ M13F 23-mer (5'-CCCAGTCACGACGTTGTAAAACG); 3′ attLR 23-mer (5'-TAACATCAGAGATTTTGAGACAC)
Terms and licenses: Academic/Nonprofit Terms; Industry Terms: Not Available to Industry
How to cite: R777-E122 Hs.MAP2K1-nostop was a gift from Dominic Esposito (Addgene plasmid # 70406 ; http://n2t.net/addgene:70406 ; RRID:Addgene_70406)
