[The description below was written by a language model from this plasmid's Addgene catalogue record and pLannotate feature annotations shown in this document.]
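Description:
R777-E122 Hs.MAP2K1-nostop is a Gateway entry clone built on the pDonor-255 backbone that carries the human MAP2K1 open reading frame (reference transcript NM_002755.3), encoding the dual-specificity kinase MEK1 of the RAS–RAF–MEK–ERK signalling cascade. The complete plasmid is 3,872 nt, with a 1,179 bp insert that lacks its stop codon, so the coding sequence can read through into a downstream tag or fusion partner supplied by a destination vector. It is propagated in E. coli from a high-copy ColE1/pUC-type origin and selected with spectinomycin through an aadA (SmR) aminoglycoside adenylyltransferase gene. Upstream of that marker the annotation detects fragments of a class 1 integron Pc promoter and of a gentamicin acetyltransferase gene, which are likely remnants of the cassette from which the marker derives.

The ORF is flanked by two Gateway attL recombination sites, the substrates for LR Clonase. The automated annotation labels the upstream site as attL3 and the downstream one as a partial attL2; the catalogue fields do not specify which attL variants are present, so the site assignment should be treated with caution. No eukaryotic or bacterial expression promoter is annotated in front of MAP2K1, consistent with an entry clone that serves as a transfer intermediate rather than an expression vector. rrnB T1 and T2 terminators lie in the backbone near the cassette, where they can insulate the insert from read-through transcription, and short lacZα and lacI fragments are vector remnants. The clone is used to move MAP2K1 by LR recombination into destination vectors for producing C-terminally fused MEK1.
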