Features (pLannotate 1.2.2; 11 found; start..end, strand, type, name):
     18..54      -  CDS            lacZα (fragment): LacZα fragment of β-galactosidase; lacZ fragment
     85..180     +  protein_bind   attL3: mutant version of attL; recombination site for the Gateway® LR reaction LR Clonase™
    186..1364    +  CDS            MAP2K1 (sequence withheld): MP2K1_HUMAN - Also known as MEK1, PRKMK1. Experimental evidence at protein level: Swiss-Prot protein existence level 1. Dual specificity protein kinase which acts as an essential component of the MAP kinase signal transduction pathway. Binding of extracellular ligands such as growth factors, cytokines and hormones to their cell-surface receptors activates RAS and this initiates RAF1 activation. RAF1 then further activates the dual-specificity protein kinases MAP2K1/MEK1 and MAP2K2/MEK2. Both MAP2K1/MEK1 and MAP2K2/MEK2 function specifically in the MAPK/ERK cascade, and catalyze the concomitant
   1369..1462    -  protein_bind   attL2 (fragment): mutant version of attL; recombination site for the Gateway® LR reaction LR Clonase™
   1577..1600    +  promoter       Pc promoter (fragment): intI1 (promoter lies within the coding sequence); class 1 integron promoter
   1776..1832    +  CDS            GmR (fragment): gentamycin acetyltransferase; aacC1; confers resistance to gentamycin
   1839..2630    +  CDS            SmR: aminoglycoside adenylyltransferase (Murphy, 1985); aadA; confers resistance to spectinomycin and streptomycin
   2723..3311    +  rep_origin     ori: high-copy-number ColE1/pMB1/pBR322/pUC origin of replication
   3494..3586    +  CDS            lacI (fragment): lac repressor; lacI; The lac repressor binds to the lac operator to inhibit transcription in E. coli. This inhibition can be relieved by adding lactose or isopropyl-β-D-thiogalactopyranoside (IPTG).
   3641..3668    -  terminator     rrnB T2 terminator: transcription terminator T2 from the E. coli rrnB gene
   3800..3843    +  terminator     rrnB T1 terminator: Escherichia coli rrnB; transcription terminator T1 from the E. coli rrnB gene
>Addgene plasmid #70406 | R777-E122 Hs.MAP2K1-nostop | depositor full sequence | sequence record 125855 | Full Sequence
TTAACGCTAGCATGGATGTTTTCCCAGTCACGACGTTGTAAAACGACGGCCAGTCTTAAAATTCGAGCTC
GGTCCGAGGATCCGAAATAATGATTTTATTTTGACTGATAGTGACCTGTTCGTTGCAACAAATTGATAAG
CAATGCTTTTTTATAATGCCAACTTTGTACAAAAAAGTTGGCACC
[1179 nt withheld, positions 186-1364]
TCAACTTTCTTGTACAAAGTTGGCATTATAGGAAAGCATTGCTTATCAATTTGTTGCAACGAACAGGTCA
CTATCAGTCAAAATAAAATCATTATTTGCATGCAAGCTTAGATCCTCTAGACCAGCCAGGACAGAAATGC
CTCGACTTCGCTGCTACCCAAGGTTGCCGGGTGACGCACACCGTGGAAACGGATGAAGGCACGAACCCAG
TGGACATAAGCCTGTTCGGTTCGTAAGCTGTAATGCAAGTAGCGTATGCGCTCACGCAACTGGTCCAGAA
CCTTGACCGAACGCAGCGGTGGTAACGGCGCAGTGGCGGTTTTCATGGCTTGTTATGACTGTTTTTTTGG
GGTACAGTCTATGCCTCGGGCATCCAAGCAGCAAGCGCGTTACGCCGTGGGTCGATGTTTGATGTTATGG
AGCAGCAACGATGTTACGCAGCAGGGCAGTCGCCCTAAAACAAAGTTAAACATTATGAGGGAAGCGGTGA
TCGCCGAAGTATCGACTCAACTATCAGAGGTAGTTGGCGTCATCGAGCGCCATCTCGAACCGACGTTGCT
GGCCGTACATTTGTACGGCTCCGCAGTGGATGGCGGCCTGAAGCCACACAGTGATATTGATTTGCTGGTT
ACGGTGACCGTAAGGCTTGATGAAACAACGCGGCGAGCTTTGATCAACGACCTTTTGGAAACTTCGGCTT
CCCCTGGAGAGAGCGAGATTCTCCGCGCTGTAGAAGTCACCATTGTTGTGCACGACGACATCATTCCGTG
GCGTTATCCAGCTAAGCGCGAACTGCAATTTGGAGAATGGCAGCGCAATGACATTCTTGCAGGTATCTTC
GAGCCAGCCACGATCGACATTGATCTGGCTATCTTGCTGACAAAAGCAAGAGAACATAGCGTTGCCTTGG
TAGGTCCAGCGGCGGAGGAACTCTTTGATCCGGTTCCTGAACAGGATCTATTTGAGGCGCTAAATGAAAC
CTTAACGCTATGGAACTCGCCGCCCGACTGGGCTGGCGATGAGCGAAATGTAGTGCTTACGTTGTCCCGC
ATTTGGTACAGCGCAGTAACCGGCAAAATCGCGCCGAAGGATGTCGCTGCCGACTGGGCAATGGAGCGCC
TGCCGGCCCAGTATCAGCCCGTCATACTTGAAGCTAGACAGGCTTATCTTGGACAAGAAGAAGATCGCTT
GGCCTCGCGCGCAGATCAGTTGGAAGAATTTGTCCACTACGTGAAAGGCGAGATCACCAAGGTAGTCGGC
AAATAACCCTCGAGCCACCCATGACCAAAATCCCTTAACGTGAGTTACGCGTCGTTCCACTGAGCGTCAG
ACCCCGTAGAAAAGATCAAAGGATCTTCTTGAGATCCTTTTTTTCTGCGCGTAATCTGCTGCTTGCAAAC
AAAAAAACCACCGCTACCAGCGGTGGTTTGTTTGCCGGATCAAGAGCTACCAACTCTTTTTCCGAAGGTA
ACTGGCTTCAGCAGAGCGCAGATACCAAATACTGTCCTTCTAGTGTAGCCGTAGTTAGGCCACCACTTCA
AGAACTCTGTAGCACCGCCTACATACCTCGCTCTGCTAATCCTGTTACCAGTGGCTGCTGCCAGTGGCGA
TAAGTCGTGTCTTACCGGGTTGGACTCAAGACGATAGTTACCGGATAAGGCGCAGCGGTCGGGCTGAACG
GGGGGTTCGTGCACACAGCCCAGCTTGGAGCGAACGACCTACACCGAACTGAGATACCTACAGCGTGAGC
ATTGAGAAAGCGCCACGCTTCCCGAAGGGAGAAAGGCGGACAGGTATCCGGTAAGCGGCAGGGTCGGAAC
AGGAGAGCGCACGAGGGAGCTTCCAGGGGGAAACGCCTGGTATCTTTATAGTCCTGTCGGGTTTCGCCAC
CTCTGACTTGAGCGTCGATTTTTGTGATGCTCGTCAGGGGGGCGGAGCCTATGGAAAAACGCCAGCAACG
CGGCCTTTTTACGGTTCCTGGCCTTTTGCTGGCCTTTTGCTCACATGTTCTTTCCTGCGTTATCCCCTGA
TTCTGTGGATAACCGTATTACCGCCTTTGAGTGAGCTGATACCGCTCGCCGCAGCCGAACGACCGAGCGC
AGCGAGTCAGTGAGCGAGGAAGCGGAAGAGCGCCCAATACGCAAACCGCCTCTCCCCGCGCGTTGGCCGA
TTCATTAATGCAGCTGGCACGACAGGTTTCCCGACTGGAAAGCGGGCAGTGAGCGCAACGCAATTAATAC
GCGTACCGCTAGCCAGGAAGAGTTTGTAGAAACGCAAAAAGGCCATCCGTCAGGATGGCCTTCTGCTTAG
TTTGATGCCTGGCAGTTTATGGCGGGCGTCCTGCCCGCCACCCTCCGGGCCGTTGCTTCACAACGTTCAA
ATCCGCTCCCGGCGGATTTGTCCTACTCAGGAGAGCGTTCACCGACAAACAACAGATAAAACGAAAGGCC
CAGTCTTCCGACTGAGCCTTTCGTTTTATTTGATGCCTGGCAGTTCCCTACTCTCGCG
