>Addgene plasmid #70406 | R777-E122 Hs.MAP2K1-nostop | addgene partial sequence | sequence record 137392 | pCR8_R1 5'-cgaaccgaacaggcttatgt-3'
TGTGCGTCACCCGGCAACCTTGGGTAGCAGCGAAGTCGAGGCATTTCTGTCCTGGCTGGTCTAGAGGATC
TAAGCTTGCATGCAAATAATGATTTTATTTTGACTGATAGTGACCTGTTCGTTGCAACAAATTGATAAGC
AATGCTTTCCTATAATGCCAACTTTGTACAAGAAAGTTGA
[552 nt withheld, positions 181-732]
